>Addgene plasmid #231274 | pAVEC1_N-mScarletI | addgene full sequence | sequence record 460951 | Addgene NGS Result
TTGAGATCCTTTTTTTCTGCGCGTAATCTGCTGCTTGCAAACAAAAAAACCACCGCTACCAGCGGTGGTT
TGTTTGCCGGATCAAGAGCTACCAACTCTTTTTCCGAAGGTAACTGGCTTCAGCAGAGCGCAGATACCAA
ATACTGTTCTTCTAGTGTAGCCGTAGTTAGGCCACCACTTCAAGAACTCTGTAGCACCGCCTACATACCT
CGCTCTGCTAATCCTGTTACCAGTGGCTGCTGCCAGTGGCGATAAGTCGTGTCTTACCGGGTTGGACTCA
AGACGATAGTTACCGGATAAGGCGCAGCGGTCGGGCTGAACGGGGGGTTCGTGCACACAGCCCAGCTTGG
AGCGAACGACCTACACCGAACTGAGATACCTACAGCGTGAGCTATGAGAAAGCGCCACGCTTCCCGAAGG
GAGAAAGGCGGACAGGTATCCGGTAAGCGGCAGGGTCGGAACAGGAGAGCGCACGAGGGAGCTTCCAGGG
GGAAACGCCTGGTATCTTTATAGTCCTGTCGGGTTTCGCCACCTCTGACTTGAGCGTCGATTTTTGTGAT
GCTCGTCAGGGGGGCGGAGCCTATGGAAAAACGCCAGCAACGCGGCCTTTTTACGGTTCCTGGCCTTTTG
CTGGCCTTTTGCTCACATGTTCTTTCCTGCGTTATCCCCTGATTCTGTGGATAACCGTATTACCGCCTTT
GAGTGACTGAAGAACCGAGCGCCGCCGTCTAAAAAGGTGATGTGTATTTGAGTAAAACAGCTTGCGTCAT
GCGGTCGCTGCGTATATGATGCGATGAGTAAATAAACAAATACGCAAGGGGAACGCATGAAGGTTATCGC
TGTACTTAACCAGAAAGGCGGGTCAGGCAAGACGACCATCGCAACCCATCTAGCCCGCGCCCTGCAACTC
GCCGGGGCCGATGTTCTGTTAGTCGATTCCGATCCCCAGGGCAGTGCCCGCGATTGGGCGGCCGTGCGGG
AAGATCAACCGCTAACCGTTGTCGGCATCGACCGCCCGACGATTGACCGCGACGTGAAGGCCATCGGCCG
GCGCGACTTCGTAGTGATCGACGGAGCGCCCCAGGCGGCGGACTTGGCTGTGTCCGCGATCAAGGCAGCC
GACTTCGTGCTGATTCCGGTGCAGCCAAGCCCTTACGACATATGGGCCACCGCCGACCTGGTGGAGCTGG
TTAAGCAGCGCATTGAGGTCACGGATGGAAGGCTACAAGCGGCCTTTGTCGTGTCGCGGGCGATCAAAGG
CACGCGCATCGGCGGTGAGGTTGCCGAGGCGCTGGCCGGGTACGAGCTGCCCATTCTTGAGTCCCGTATC
ACGCAGCGCGTGAGCTACCCAGGCACTGCCGCCGCCGGCACAACCGTTCTTGAATCAGAACCCGAGGGCG
ACGCTGCCCGCGAGGTCCAGGCGCTGGCCGCTGAAATTAAATCAAAACTCATTTGAGTTAATGAGGTAAA
GAGAAAATGAGCAAAAGCACAAACACGCTAAGTGCCGGCCGTCCGAGCGCACGCAGCAGCAAGGCTGCAA
CGTTGGCCAGCCTGGCAGACACGCCAGCCATGAAGCGGGTCAACTTTCAGTTGCCGGCGGAGGATCACAC
CAAGCTGAAGATGTACGCGGTACGCCAAGGCAAGACCATTACCGAGCTGCTATCTGAATACATCGCGCAG
CTACCAGAGTAAATGAGCAAATGAATAAATGAGTAGATGAATTTTAGCGGCTAAAGGAGGCGGCATGGAA
AATCAAGAACAACCAGGCACCGACGCCGTGGAATGCCCCATGTGTGGAGGAACGGGCGGTTGGCCAGGCG
TAAGCGGCTGGGTTGCCTGCCGGCCCTGCAATGGCACTGGAACCCCCAAGCCCGAGGAATCGGCGTGAGC
GGTCGCAAACCATCCGGCCCGGTACAAATCGGCGCGGCGCTGGGTGATGACCTGGTGGAGAAGTTGAAGG
CCGCGCAGGCCGCCCAGCGGCAACGCATCGAGGCAGAAGCACGCCCCGGTGAATCGTGGCAAGCGGCCGC
TGATCGAATCCGCAAAGAATCCCGGCAACCGCCGGCAGCCGGTGCGCCGTCGATTAGGAAGCCGCCCAAG
GGCGACGAGCAACCAGATTTTTTCGTTCCGATGCTCTATGACGTGGGCACCCGCGATAGTCGCAGCATCA
TGGACGTGGCCGTTTTCCGTCTGTCGAAGCGTGACCGACGAGCTGGCGAGGTGATCCGCTACGAGCTTCC
AGACGGGCACGTAGAGGTTTCCGCAGGGCCGGCCGGCATGGCCAGTGTGTGGGATTACGACCTGGTACTG
ATGGCGGTTTCCCATCTAACCGAATCCATGAACCGATACCGGGAAGGGAAGGGAGACAAGCCCGGCCGCG
TGTTCCGTCCACACGTTGCGGACGTACTCAAGTTCTGCCGGCGAGCCGATGGCGGAAAGCAGAAAGACGA
CCTGGTAGAAACCTGCATTCGGTTAAACACCACGCACGTTGCCATGCAGCGTACGAAGAAGGCCAAGAAC
GGCCGCCTGGTGACGGTATCCGAGGGTGAAGCCTTGATTAGCCGCTACAAGATCGTAAAGAGCGAAACCG
GGCGGCCGGAGTACATCGAGATCGAGCTAGCTGATTGGATGTACCGCGAGATCACAGAAGGCAAGAACCC
GGACGTGCTGACGGTTCACCCCGATTACTTTTTGATCGATCCCGGCATCGGCCGTTTTCTCTACCGCCTG
GCACGCCGCGCCGCAGGCAAGGCAGAAGCCAGATGGTTGTTCAAGACGATCTACGAACGCAGTGGCAGCG
CCGGAGAGTTCAAGAAGTTCTGTTTCACCGTGCGCAAGCTGATCGGGTCAAATGACCTGCCGGAGTACGA
TTTGAAGGAGGAGGCGGGGCAGGCTGGCCCGATCCTAGTCATGCGCTACCGCAACCTGATCGAGGGCGAA
GCATCCGCCGGTTCCTAATGTACGGAGCAGATGCTAGGGCAAATTGCCCTAGCAGGGGAAAAAGGTCGAA
AAGGTCTCTTTCCTGTGGATAGCACGTACATTGGGAACCCAAAGCCGTACATTGGGAACCGGAACCCGTA
CATTGGGAACCCAAAGCCGTACATTGGGAACCGGTCACACATGTAAGTGACTGATATAAAAGAGAAAAAA
GGCGATTTTTCCGCCTAAAACTCTTTAAAACTTATTAAAACTCTTAAAACCCGCCTGGCCTGTGCATAAC
TGTCTGGCCAGCGCACAGCCGAAGAGCTGCAAAAAGCGCCTACCCTTCGGTCGCTGCGCTCCCTACGCCC
CGCCGCTTCGCGTCGGCCTATCGCGGCCGCTGGCCGCTCAAAAATGGCTGGCCTACGGCCAGGCAATCTA
CCAGCGCGCGGACAAGCTAGGATTGGCAGGATATATTCAGTTGTAAATGCGAGCTGTTGGCTGGCTGGTG
GCAGGATATATTCAGTTGTAAATAAATTGACGCTTAGACAACTTAATAACACATTGCGGACGTTTTTAAT
GTACTGAATTAACGCCGAATTAATTCGAGCTCTTCTAGAGATCTGATAATTTATTTGAAAATTCATAAGA
AAAGCAAACGTTACATGAATTGATGAAACAATACAAAGACAGATAAAGCCACGCACATTTAGGATATTGG
CCGAGATTACTGAATATTGAGTAAGATCACGGAATTTCTGACAGGAGCATGTCTTCAATTCAGCCCAAAT
GGCAGTTGAAATACTCAAACCGCCCCATATGCAGGAGCGGATCATTCATTGTTTGTTTGGTTGCCTTTGC
CAACATGGGAGTCCAAGATTCTGCAGTCAAATCTCGGTGACGGGCAGGACCGGACGGGGCGGTACCGGCA
GGCTGAAGTCCAGCTGCCAGAAACCCACGTCATGCCAGTTCCCGTGCTTGAAGCCGGCCGCCCGCAGCAT
GCCGCGGGGGGCATATCCGAGCGCCTCGTGCATGCGCACGCTCGGGTCGTTGGGCAGCCCGATGACAGCG
ACCACGCTCTTGAAGCCCTGTGCCTCCAGGGACTTCAGCAGGTGGGTGTAGAGCGTGGAGCCCAGTCCCG
TCCGCTGGTGGCGGGGGGAGACGTACACGGTCGACTCGGCCGTCCAGTCGTAGGCGTTGCGTGCCTTCCA
GGGGCCAGCGTAGGCGATGCCGGCGACCTCGCCGTCCACCTCGGCGACGAGCCAGGGATAGCGCTCCCGC
AGACGGACGAGGTCGTCCGTCCACTCCTGCGGTTCCTGCGGCTCGGTACGGAAGTTGACCGTGCTTGTCT
CGATGTAGTGGTTGACGATGGTGCAGACCGCCGGCATGTCCGCCTCGGTGGCACGGCGGATGTCGGCCGG
GCGTCGTTCTGGGCTCATCGATTCGATTTGGTGTATCGAGATTGGTTATGAAATTCAGATGCTAGTGTAA
TGTATTGGTAATTTGGGAAGATATAATAGGAAGCAAGGCTATTTATCCATTTCTGAAAAGGCGAAATGGC
GTCACCGCGAGCGTCACGCGCATTCCGTTCTTGCTGTAAAGCGTTGTTTGGTACACTTTTGACTAGCGAG
GCTTGGCGTGTCAGCGTATCTATTCAAAAGTCGTTAATGGCTGCGGATCAAGAAAAAGTTGGAATAGAAA
CAGAATACCCGCGAAATTCAGGCCCGGTTGCCATGTCCTACACGCCGAAATAAACGACCAAATTAGTAGA
AAAATAAAAACTGACTCGGATACTTACGTCACGTCTTGCGCACTGATTTGAAAAATCTCAGCTCGAGGAC
TAGAGCCAAGCTGATCTCCTTTGCCCCGGAGATCACCATGGACGACTTTCTCTATCTCTACGATCTAGGA
AGAAAGTTCGACGGAGAAGGTGACGATACCATGTTCACCACCGATAATGAGAAGATTAGCCTCTTCAATT
TCAGAAAGAATGCTGACCCACAGATGGTTAGAGAGGCTTACGCGGCAGGTCTCATCAAGACGATCTACCC
GAGTAATAATCTCCAGGAGATCAAATACCTTCCCAAGAAGGTTAAAGATGCAGTCAAAAGATTCAGGACT
AACTGCATCAAGAACACAGAGAAAGATATATTTCTCAAGATCAGAAGTACTATTCCAGTATGGACGATTC
AAGGCTTGCTTCATAAACCAAGGCAAGTAATAGAGATTGGAGTCTCTAAGAAAGTAGTTCCTACTGAATC
AAAGGCCATGGAGTCAAAAATTCAGATCGAGGATCTAACAGAACTCGCCGTGAAGACTGGCGAACAGTTC
ATACAGAGTCTTTTACGACTCAATGACAAGAAGAAAATCTTCGTCAACATGGTGGAGCACGACACTCTCG
TCTACTCCAAGAATATCAAAGATACAGTCTCAGAAGACCAAAGGGCTATTGAGACTTTTCAACAAAGGGT
AATATCGGGAAACCTCCTCGGATTCCATTGCCCAGCTATCTGTCACTTCATCAAAAGGACAGTAGAAAAG
GAAGGTGGCACCTACAAATGCCATCATTGCGATAAAGGAAAGGCTATCGTTCAAGATGCCTCTGCCGACA
GTGGTCCCAAAGATGGACCCCCACCCACGAGGAGCATCGTGGAAAAAGAAGACGTTCCAACCACGTCTTC
AAAGCAAGTGGATTGATGTGATATCTCCACTGACGTAAGGGATGACGCACAATCCCACTATCCTTCGCAA
TGAGACTTTTCAACAAAGGGTAATATCGGGAAACCTCCTCGGATTCCATTGCCCAGCTATCTGTCACTTC
ATCAAAAGGACAGTAGAAAAGGAAGGTGGCACCTACAAATGCCATCATTGCGATAAAGGAAAGGCTATCG
TTCAAGATGCCTCTGCCGACAGTGGTCCCAAAGATGGACCCCCACCCACGAGGAGCATCGTGGAAAAAGA
AGACGTTCCAACCACGTCTTCAAAGCAAGTGGATTGATGTGATATCTCCACTGACGTAAGGGATGACGCA
CAATCCCACTATCCTTCGCAAGACCCTTCCTCTATATAAGGAAGTTCATTTCATTTGGAGAGAGGCCTAT
TTTTACAACAATTACCAACAACAACAAACAACAAACAACATTACAATTACTATTTACAATTACAGGCCTC
CCGGGACCATGGTTAGTAAAGGAGAGGCAGTTATTAAGGAGTTTATGAGGTTCAAGGTTCATATGGAGGG
ATCGATGAACGGTCATGAGTTCGAGATTGAGGGTGAAGGAGAAGGAAGACCTTACGAAGGAACCCAGACT
GCTAAGTTGAAGGTTACTAAGGGCGGTCCTCTTCCTTTCTCATGGGACATTCTTTCACCTCAGTTCATGT
ACGGTTCAAGAGCTTTCATCAAGCATCCTGCTGACATCCCTGACTACTACAAGCAGTCTTTCCCTGAGGG
TTTCAAATGGGAGAGAGTGATGAACTTCGAAGACGGTGGAGCTGTGACTGTGACTCAGGACACTTCTCTT
GAAGATGGAACTCTTATCTACAAAGTGAAGCTCAGAGGAACAAACTTCCCTCCTGATGGACCTGTTATGC
AGAAGAAGACAATGGGTTGGGAAGCTTCTACTGAACGTCTCTACCCTGAAGATGGTGTTCTCAAGGGTGA
TATTAAGATGGCTCTTCGTCTTAAGGATGGTGGTCGTTACCTTGCTGATTTCAAGACTACTTACAAGGCT
AAGAAACCTGTTCAGATGCCTGGTGCTTACAACGTTGATAGGAAGCTTGATATTACTTCTCACAACGAGG
ATTACACTGTTGTTGAGCAGTACGAGAGGTCTGAGGGACGTCACTCTACTGGAGGAATGGATGAGCTTTA
CAAGGGGTCAGGAAGCGAAACACCAGGAACATCAGAAAGTGCAACACCAGAATCTGGATCCGGCTCTGAA
ACTCCTGGTACTAGTGAATCGGCTACCCCTGAATCAGGGTCCTGATCACGGCCATGCTAGAGTCCGCAAA
AATCACCAGTCTCTCTCTACAAATCTATCTCTCTCTATTTTTCTCCAGAATAATGTGTGAGTAGTTCCCA
GATAAGGGAATTAGGGTTCTTATAGGGTTTCGCTCATGTGTTGAGCATATAAGAAACCCTTAGTATGTAT
TTGTATTTGTAAAATACTTCTATCAATAAAATTTCTAATTCCTAAAACCAAAATCCAGTGACCTGGTAAC
CTGGCAGGATATATGCGGTTGTAATTTTGGCAGGATATATGCGGTTGTAATTCATTTTTATTGTCTAAAT
TTCTGTATTTGTTTGTTTGCAATTAGATCCACGTTGTGTCTCAAAATCTCTGATGTTACATTGCACAAGA
TAAAAATATATCATCATGAACAATAAAACTGTCTGCTTACATAAACAGTAATACAAGGGGTGTTATGAGC
CATATTCAACGGGAAACGTCGAGGCCGCGATTAAATTCCAACATGGATGCTGATTTATATGGGTATAAAT
GGGCTCGCGATAATGTCGGGCAATCAGGTGCGACAATCTATCGCTTGTATGGGAAGCCCGATGCGCCAGA
GTTGTTTCTGAAACATGGCAAAGGTAGCGTTGCCAATGATGTTACAGATGAGATGGTCAGACTAAACTGG
CTGACGGAATTTATGCCTCTTCCGACCATCAAGCATTTTATCCGTACTCCTGATGATGCATGGTTACTCA
CCACTGCGATCCCCGGAAAAACAGCATTCCAGGTATTAGAAGAATATCCTGATTCAGGTGAAAATATTGT
TGATGCGCTGGCAGTGTTCCTGCGCCGGTTGCATTCGATTCCTGTTTGTAATTGTCCTTTTAACAGCGAT
CGCGTATTTCGTCTCGCTCAGGCGCAATCACGAATGAATAACGGTTTGGTTGATGCGAGTGATTTTGATG
ACGAGCGTAATGGCTGGCCTGTTGAACAAGTCTGGAAAGAAATGCATAAACTTTTGCCATTCTCACCGGA
TTCAGTCGTCACTCATGGTGATTTCTCACTTGATAACCTTATTTTTGACGAGGGGAAATTAATAGGTTGT
ATTGATGTTGGACGAGTCGGAATCGCAGACCGATACCAGGATCTTGCCATCCTATGGAACTGCCTCGGTG
AGTTTTCTCCTTCATTACAGAAACGGCTTTTTCAAAAATATGGTATTGATAATCCTGATATGAATAAATT
GCAGTTTCATTTGATGCTCGATGAGTTTTTCTAATCAGAATTGGTTAATTGGTTGTAACACTGGCAGAGC
ATTACGCTGACTTGACGGGACGGCGCAAGCTCATGACCAAAATCCCTTAACGTGAGTTACGCGTCGTTCC
ACTGAGCGTCAGACCCCGTAGAAAAGATCAAAGGATCTTC
Features (pLannotate 1.2.2; 15 found; start..end, strand, type, name):
      1..589     +  rep_origin     ori: high-copy-number ColE1/pMB1/pBR322/pUC origin of replication
    827..1456    +  CDS            pVS1 StaA: stability protein from the Pseudomonas plasmid pVS1 (Heeb et al., 2000)
   1885..2958    +  CDS            pVS1 RepA: replication protein from the Pseudomonas plasmid pVS1 (Heeb et al., 2000)
   3024..3218    +  rep_origin     pVS1 oriV: origin of replication for the Pseudomonas plasmid pVS1 (Heeb et al., 2000)
   3385..3408    +  misc_feature   LB T-DNA repeat: left border repeat from octopine Ach5 T-DNA
   3430..3453    +  misc_feature   LB T-DNA repeat: left border repeat from octopine Ach5 T-DNA
   3545..3797    -  terminator     MAS terminator: mannopine synthase terminator
   3810..4358    -  CDS            bar: PAT_STRHY - Experimental evidence at protein level: Swiss-Prot protein existence level 1. Inactivates phosphinothricin (PPT) by transfer of an acetyl group from acetyl CoA. Can also acetylate demethylphosphinothricin but not PTT or glutamate. This enzyme is an effector of phosphinothricin tripeptide (PTT or bialaphos) resistance. From Streptomyces hygroscopicus. Introduced by genetic manipulation and expressed in glufosinate-tolerant maize by Dekalb Genetics.
   4364..4744    -  promoter       MAS promoter: mannopine synthase promoter (Velten et al., 1984)
   5370..5670    +  promoter       CaMV 35S promoter (fragment): strong constitutive promoter from cauliflower mosaic virus
   5671..6012    +  promoter       CaMV 35S promoter: strong constitutive promoter from cauliflower mosaic virus
   6028..6083    +  misc_feature   TMV Ω: translational enhancer from the tobacco mosaic virus 5'-leader sequence (Gallie et al., 1988)
   6099..6794    +  CDS            mScarlet-I: mScarlet-I is a basic (constitutively fluorescent) red fluorescent protein published in 2016, derived from synthetic construct. It is reported to be a rapidly-maturing monomer with moderate acid sensitivity.
   6970..7129    +  polyA_signal   CaMV poly(A) signal (fragment): cauliflower mosaic virus polyadenylation signal
   7345..8154    +  CDS            KanR: aminoglycoside phosphotransferase; aph(3')-Ia; confers resistance to kanamycin in bacteria or G418 (Geneticin®) in eukaryotes
