[The description below was written by a language model from this plasmid's Addgene catalogue record and pLannotate feature annotations shown in this document.]
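Description:
pAVEC1_N-mScarletI is an empty binary vector of about 8.3 kb for Agrobacterium-mediated stable transformation of plants, designed so that a gene of interest can be expressed as a fusion carrying mScarlet-I at its N terminus. The backbone was assembled from fragments of pENTR, pEG103 and an NPTII sequence. It carries two replication systems: a high-copy ColE1/pUC-type origin for propagation in E. coli, and the pVS1 replicon (oriV, RepA replication protein and StaA stability protein), which supports stable maintenance in Agrobacterium. Bacterial selection is by kanamycin through an aminoglycoside phosphotransferase (KanR) gene.

The feature table annotates two tandem left border T-DNA repeats. No right border was detected by the annotation, although one would be expected beyond the expression cassette in a functional binary vector. Next to the left border lies the plant selection cassette, in reverse orientation: the bar gene encoding phosphinothricin acetyltransferase, driven by the mannopine synthase promoter and closed by the mannopine synthase terminator, giving glufosinate (Basta/bialaphos) resistance in transformed plants. The primary expression cassette uses a duplicated (enhanced) CaMV 35S promoter for strong constitutive transcription, followed by the TMV Ω leader as a translational enhancer, the mScarlet-I coding sequence, and a CaMV polyadenylation signal. No gene is present in the primary locus. The gap between the mScarlet-I sequence and the poly(A) signal is presumably where an open reading frame is inserted in frame, though the record does not describe the cloning site. The resulting red-fluorescent fusions are suited to localisation and live imaging of proteins in stably transformed plants.
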