Addgene plasmid #231274: pAVEC1_N-mScarletI
Purpose: (Empty Backbone) For stably expressing fusion proteins with N terminally tagged mScarletI in plants
Depositing lab: Jacob Brunkard. Depositing organization: University of Wisconsin, Madison. Publication: Seamless, modular binary vectors for plant cell and molecular biology. Greenhalgh R, Horner W, Klimpel KA, Chatterjee S, Scarpin MR, Brunkard JO. Plant Biotechnol J. 2025 Jun 26. doi: 10.1111/pbi.70233. PubMed 40574375.
Backbone
  Vector backbone: Backbone assembled from fragments of pENTR, pEG103, and NPTII
  Vector type: Plant Expression
  Selectable markers: Basta
  Tag / fusion protein: mScarletI (N terminal on insert)
Growth in bacteria
  Bacterial resistance: Kanamycin, 50 μg/mL
  Growth temperature: 37°C
  Growth strain: DH5alpha
  Copy number: Unknown
Gene/Insert
  Gene/Insert name: None
  Mutation: N/A
  Tag / fusion protein: mScarletI (N terminal on insert)
Terms and licenses: Academic/Nonprofit Terms; Industry Terms: Not Available to Industry
Depositor comments: No gene inserted in primary locus, this is a vector backbone. pAVEC1 has a bialaphos resistance (BAR) cassette inserted in a secondary locus for glufosinate selection during plant transformation.
How to cite: pAVEC1_N-mScarletI was a gift from Jacob Brunkard (Addgene plasmid # 231274 ; http://n2t.net/addgene:231274 ; RRID:Addgene_231274)
